Addgene plasmid #70009: pER-eZinCh-2
Purpose: expresses ER-eZinCh-2 Zn2+ FRET sensor in the ER of mammalian cells
Depositing lab: Maarten Merkx. Depositing organization: Technische Universiteit Eindhoven. Publication: eZinCh-2: A Versatile, Genetically Encoded FRET Sensor for Cytosolic and Intraorganelle Zn(2+) Imaging. Hessels AM, Chabosseau P, Bakker MH, Engelen W, Rutter GA, Taylor KM, Merkx M. ACS Chem Biol. 2015 Sep 18;10(9):2126-34. doi: 10.1021/acschembio.5b00211. Epub 2015 Jul 20. PubMed 26151333.
Backbone
  Vector backbone: pcDNA3.1
  Vector type: Mammalian Expression
  Selectable markers: Neomycin (select with G418)
Growth in bacteria
  Bacterial resistance: Ampicillin, 100 μg/mL
  Growth temperature: 37°C
  Growth strain: DH5alpha
  Growth instructions: E. coli nova blue LB culture medium with ampicillin. Culture overnight, 37 C/250 rpm
  Copy number: High Copy
Gene/Insert
  Gene/Insert name: ER-eZinCh-2
  Species: Synthetic
  Insert size (bp): 1700
  Promoter: CMV
  Tag / fusion protein: PPI signal (N terminal on insert); KDEL sequence (C terminal on insert)
  Cloning method: Unknown
  Sequencing primers: 5′ CMV forward; 3′ CMV reversed
Terms and licenses: Academic/Nonprofit Terms; Industry Terms: Not Available to Industry
How to cite: pER-eZinCh-2 was a gift from Maarten Merkx (Addgene plasmid # 70009 ; http://n2t.net/addgene:70009 ; RRID:Addgene_70009)
