[The description below was written by a language model from this plasmid's Addgene catalogue record and pLannotate feature annotations shown in this document.]
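Description:
pER-eZinCh-2 is a mammalian expression plasmid built on the pcDNA3.1 backbone that produces an endoplasmic-reticulum-targeted version of the genetically encoded Zn2+ FRET sensor eZinCh-2. It is maintained in E. coli as a high-copy plasmid through a ColE1/pUC-type origin and selected with ampicillin via the β-lactamase gene. An f1 origin is also present. For selection in mammalian cells, an SV40 early promoter drives a neomycin phosphotransferase gene followed by an SV40 polyadenylation signal, allowing G418 selection of stable transfectants.

The synthetic insert, recorded as about 1.7 kb, sits downstream of the CMV immediate-early enhancer and promoter and is terminated by the bovine growth hormone poly(A) signal. A T7 promoter lies between the CMV promoter and the coding region. The open reading frame begins with a short fragment of human insulin, which corresponds to the catalogued N-terminal preproinsulin (PPI) signal sequence that directs the nascent protein into the secretory pathway. This is followed by a Cerulean-type cyan fluorescent protein as FRET donor, an unannotated stretch of roughly 200 bp that presumably serves as the linker between the two domains, and Citrine as the yellow acceptor. A C-terminal KDEL motif, listed in the catalogue but not annotated in the feature table, retains the sensor in the ER lumen. The record does not detail the zinc-binding residues, but Zn2+ binding changes energy transfer between the two fluorescent domains, giving a ratiometric readout. The construct is used for imaging free Zn2+ in the ER of living mammalian cells.
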