Features (pLannotate 1.2.2; 21 found; start..end, strand, type, name):
     28..80      -  misc_feature   bom (fragment): basis of mobility region from pBR322
    235..614     +  enhancer       CMV enhancer: human cytomegalovirus immediate early enhancer
    615..818     +  promoter       CMV promoter: human cytomegalovirus (CMV) immediate early promoter
    814..847     +  LTR            5' LTR (truncated) (fragment): truncated 5' long terminal repeat (LTR) from HIV-1
    863..881     +  promoter       T7 promoter: promoter for bacteriophage T7 RNA polymerase
    901..972     +  CDS            INS (fragment): INS_HUMAN - Experimental evidence at protein level: Swiss-Prot protein existence level 1. Insulin decreases blood glucose concentration. It increases cell permeability to monosaccharides, amino acids and fatty acids. It accelerates glycolysis, the pentose phosphate cycle, and glycogen synthesis in liver. From Homo sapiens (Human).
    979..1696    +  CDS            mCerulean (fragment): enhanced monomeric variant of CFP (Rizzo et al., 2004) mammalian codon-optimized
   1897..2613    +  CDS            Citrine: enhanced variant of YFP (Heikal et al., 2001) mammalian codon-optimized
   2669..2893    +  polyA_signal   bGH poly(A) signal: bovine growth hormone polyadenylation signal
   2897..2918    +  promoter       SV40 promoter (fragment): SV40 enhancer and early promoter
   2939..3367    +  rep_origin     f1 ori (sequence partly withheld): f1 bacteriophage origin of replication; arrow indicates direction of (+) strand synthesis
   3381..3710    +  promoter       SV40 promoter: SV40 enhancer and early promoter
   3777..4568    +  CDS            neo: KKA2_KLEPN - Also known as kan, nptII. Experimental evidence at protein level: Swiss-Prot protein existence level 1. Resistance to kanamycin, neomycin, paromomycin, ribostamycin, butirosin and gentamicin B. From Klebsiella pneumoniae.
   4592..4750    +  CDS            ble (fragment): BLE_KLEPN - Experimental evidence at protein level: Swiss-Prot protein existence level 1. Binding protein with a strong affinity to the bleomycin family of antibiotics. Binds to CL990; an antimitotic-antibiotic compound. From Klebsiella pneumoniae.
   4745..4866    +  polyA_signal   SV40 poly(A) signal: SV40 polyadenylation signal
   4939..4955    -  protein_bind   lac operator: The lac repressor binds to the lac operator to inhibit transcription in E. coli. This inhibition can be relieved by adding lactose or isopropyl-β-D-thiogalactopyranoside (IPTG). lac repressor encoded by lacI
   4963..4993    -  promoter       lac promoter: promoter for the E. coli lac operon
   5008..5029    -  protein_bind   CAP binding site: CAP binding activates transcription in the presence of cAMP. E. coli catabolite activator protein
   5042..5134    -  CDS            lacI (fragment): lac repressor; lacI; The lac repressor binds to the lac operator to inhibit transcription in E. coli. This inhibition can be relieved by adding lactose or isopropyl-β-D-thiogalactopyranoside (IPTG).
   5317..5902    -  rep_origin     ori: high-copy-number ColE1/pMB1/pBR322/pUC origin of replication
   6074..1       -  CDS            bla(M) (fragment) (across the origin): β-lactamase lacking the signal sequence; bla(M); allows cytosolic expression of β-lactamase
>Addgene plasmid #70009 | pER-eZinCh-2 | depositor full sequence | sequence record 129209 | pER-eZinCh-2 sequence 6668 bps
GACGGATCGGGAGATCTCCCGATCCCCTATGGTGCACTCTCAGTACAATCTGCTCTGATGCCGCATAGTT
AAGCCAGTATCTGCTCCCTGCTTGTGTGTTGGAGGTCGCTGAGTAGTGCGCGAGCAAAATTTAAGCTACA
ACAAGGCAAGGCTTGACCGACAATTGCATGAAGAATCTGCTTAGGGTTAGGCGTTTTGCGCTGCTTCGCG
ATGTACGGGCCAGATATACGCGTTGACATTGATTATTGACTAGTTATTAATAGTAATCAATTACGGGGTC
ATTAGTTCATAGCCCATATATGGAGTTCCGCGTTACATAACTTACGGTAAATGGCCCGCCTGGCTGACCG
CCCAACGACCCCCGCCCATTGACGTCAATAATGACGTATGTTCCCATAGTAACGCCAATAGGGACTTTCC
ATTGACGTCAATGGGTGGAGTATTTACGGTAAACTGCCCACTTGGCAGTACATCAAGTGTATCATATGCC
AAGTACGCCCCCTATTGACGTCAATGACGGTAAATGGCCCGCCTGGCATTATGCCCAGTACATGACCTTA
TGGGACTTTCCTACTTGGCAGTACATCTACGTATTAGTCATCGCTATTACCATGGTGATGCGGTTTTGGC
AGTACATCAATGGGCGTGGATAGCGGTTTGACTCACGGGGATTTCCAAGTCTCCACCCCATTGACGTCAA
TGGGAGTTTGTTTTGGCACCAAAATCAACGGGACTTTCCAAAATGTCGTAACAACTCCGCCCCATTGACG
CAAATGGGCGGTAGGCGTGTACGGTGGGAGGTCTATATAAGCAGAGCTCTCTGGCTAACTAGAGAACCCA
CTGCTTACTGGCTTATCGAAATTAATACGACTCACTATAGGGAGACCCAAGCTGGCTAGCATGGCCCTGT
GGATGCGCCTCCTGCCCCTGCTGGCGCTGCTGGCCCTCTGGGGACCTGACCCAGCCGCAGCCGAATTCAT
GGTGAGCAAGGGCGAGGAGCTGTTCACCGGGGTGGTGCCCATCCTGGTCGAGCTGGACGGCGACGTAAAC
GGCCACAAGTTCAGCGTGTCCGGCGAGGGCGAGGGCGATGCCACCTACGGCAAGCTGACCCTGAAGTTCA
TCTGCACCACCGGTAAGCTGCCCGTGCCCTGGCCCACCCTCGTGACCACCCTGACCTGGGGCGTGCAGTG
CTTCGCCCGCTACCCCGACCACATGAAGCAGCACGACTTCTTCAAGTCCGCCATGCCCGAAGGCTACGTC
CAGGAGCGCACCATCTTCTTCAAGGACGACGGCAACTACAAGACCCGCGCCGAGGTGAAGTTCGAGGGCG
ACACCCTGGTGAACCGCATCGAGCTGAAGGGCATCGACTTCAAGGAGGACGGCAACATCCTGGGGCACAA
GCTGGAGTACAACGCCATCAGCGACAACGTCTATATCACCGCCGACAAGCAGAAGAACGGCATCAAGGCC
AACTTCAAGATCCGCCACAACATCGAGGACGGCAGCGTGCAGCTCGCCGACCACTACCAGCAGAACACCC
CCATCGGCGACGGCCCCGTGCTGCTGCCCGACAACCACTACCTGAGCACCCAGTCCCACCTGTGCAAAGA
CCCCAACGAGAAGCGCGATCACATGGTCCTGCTGGAGTTCGTGACCGCCGCCGGGATCACTCTCGGCATG
GACGAGCTGTACAAGTCCGGAGGCGGCGAGCTCATTCGTGGCGGATCCGGCGGAAGCGGCGGATCCGGCG
GTAGCGGCGGATCCGGCGGCTCCGGCGGATCCGGCGGCAGCGGCGGATCCGGTGGAAGCGGTGGATCCGG
TGGTAGCGGTGGATCCGGTGGAAGCGGTGGATCCGGTGGTAGCGGTGGATCCGGGGGTCCGCGGGGCTCG
GTACCCATGGTGAGCAAGGGCGAGGAGCTGTTCACCGGGGTGGTGCCCATCCTGGTCGAGCTGGACGGCG
ACGTAAACGGCCACAAGTTCAGCGTGTCCGGCGAGGGCGAGGGCGATGCCACCTACGGCAAGCTGACCCT
GAAGTTCATCTGCACCACCGGCAAGCTGCCCGTGCCCTGGCCCACCCTCGTGACCACCTTCGGCTACGGC
CTGATGTGCTTCGCCCGCTACCCCGACCACATGAAGCAGCACGACTTCTTCAAGTCCGCCATGCCCGAAG
GCTACGTCCAGGAGCGCACCATCTTCTTCAAGGACGACGGCAACTACAAGACCCGCGCCGAGGTGAAGTT
CGAGGGCGACACCCTGGTGAACCGCATCGAGCTGAAGGGCATCGACTTCAAGGAGGACGGCAACATCCTG
GGGCACAAGCTTGAGTACAACTACAACAGCCACAACGTCTATATCATGGCCGACAAGCAGAAGAACGGCA
TCAAGGTGAACTTCAAGATCCGCCACAACATCGAGGACGGCAGCGTGCAGCTCGCCGACCACTACCAGCA
GAACACCCCCATCGGCGACGGCCCCGTGCTGCTGCCCGACAACCACTACCTGAGCTACCAGTCCCACCTG
TGCAAAGACCCCAACGAGAAGCGCGATCACATGGTCCTGCTGGAGTTCGTGACCGCCGCCGGGATCACTC
TCGGCATGGACGAGCTGTACAAGGTCGACAAGGACGAGCTGTAAGGGCCCTAAGTTTAAACCCGCTGATC
AGCCTCGACTGTGCCTTCTAGTTGCCAGCCATCTGTTGTTTGCCCCTCCCCCGTGCCTTCCTTGACCCTG
GAAGGTGCCACTCCCACTGTCCTTTCCTAATAAAATGAGGAAATTGCATCGCATTGTCTGAGTAGGTGTC
ATTCTATTCTGGGGGGTGGGGTGGGGCAGGACAGCAAGGGGGAGGATTGGGAAGACAATAGCAGGCATGC
TGGGGATGCGGTGGGCTCTATGGCTTCTGAGGCGGAAAGAACCAGCTGGGGCTCTAGGGGGTATCCCC
[124 nt withheld, positions 2939-3062]
C
[91 nt withheld, positions 3064-3154]
A
[49 nt withheld, positions 3156-3204]
CCTTTGACGTTGGAGTCCACGTTCTTT
[37 nt withheld, positions 3232-3268]
ACCCTATCTCGGTCTATTCTTTTGATTTATAAGGGATTTTGCCGATTTCGGCCTATTGGTTAAAAAATGA
GCTGATTTAACAAAAATTTAACGCGAATTAATTCTGTGGAATGTGTGTCAGTTAGGGTGTGGAAAGTCCC
CAGGCTCCCCAGCAGGCAGAAGTATGCAAAGCATGCATCTCAATTAGTCAGCAACCAGGTGTGGAAAGTC
CCCAGGCTCCCCAGCAGGCAGAAGTATGCAAAGCATGCATCTCAATTAGTCAGCAACCATAGTCCCGCCC
CTAACTCCGCCCATCCCGCCCCTAACTCCGCCCAGTTCCGCCCATTCTCCGCCCCATGGCTGACTAATTT
TTTTTATTTATGCAGAGGCCGAGGCCGCCTCTGCCTCTGAGCTATTCCAGAAGTAGTGAGGAGGCTTTTT
TGGAGGCCTAGGCTTTTGCAAAAAGCTCCCGGGAGCTTGTATATCCATTTTCGGATCTGATCAAGAGACA
GGATGAGGATCGTTTCGCATGATTGAACAAGATGGATTGCACGCAGGTTCTCCGGCCGCTTGGGTGGAGA
GGCTATTCGGCTATGACTGGGCACAACAGACAATCGGCTGCTCTGATGCCGCCGTGTTCCGGCTGTCAGC
GCAGGGGCGCCCGGTTCTTTTTGTCAAGACCGACCTGTCCGGTGCCCTGAATGAACTGCAGGACGAGGCA
GCGCGGCTATCGTGGCTGGCCACGACGGGCGTTCCTTGCGCAGCTGTGCTCGACGTTGTCACTGAAGCGG
GAAGGGACTGGCTGCTATTGGGCGAAGTGCCGGGGCAGGATCTCCTGTCATCTCACCTTGCTCCTGCCGA
GAAAGTATCCATCATGGCTGATGCAATGCGGCGGCTGCATACGCTTGATCCGGCTACCTGCCCATTCGAC
CACCAAGCGAAACATCGCATCGAGCGAGCACGTACTCGGATGGAAGCCGGTCTTGTCGATCAGGATGATC
TGGACGAAGAGCATCAGGGGCTCGCGCCAGCCGAACTGTTCGCCAGGCTCAAGGCGCGCATGCCCGACGG
CGAGGATCTCGTCGTGACCCATGGCGATGCCTGCTTGCCGAATATCATGGTGGAAAATGGCCGCTTTTCT
GGATTCATCGACTGTGGCCGGCTGGGTGTGGCGGACCGCTATCAGGACATAGCGTTGGCTACCCGTGATA
TTGCTGAAGAGCTTGGCGGCGAATGGGCTGACCGCTTCCTCGTGCTTTACGGTATCGCCGCTCCCGATTC
GCAGCGCATCGCCTTCTATCGCCTTCTTGACGAGTTCTTCTGAGCGGGACTCTGGGGTTCGAAATGACCG
ACCAAGCGACGCCCAACCTGCCATCACGAGATTTCGATTCCACCGCCGCCTTCTATGAAAGGTTGGGCTT
CGGAATCGTTTTCCGGGACGCCGGCTGGATGATCCTCCAGCGCGGGGATCTCATGCTGGAGTTCTTCGCC
CACCCCAACTTGTTTATTGCAGCTTATAATGGTTACAAATAAAGCAATAGCATCACAAATTTCACAAATA
AAGCATTTTTTTCACTGCATTCTAGTTGTGGTTTGTCCAAACTCATCAATGTATCTTATCATGTCTGTAT
ACCGTCGACCTCTAGCTAGAGCTTGGCGTAATCATGGTCATAGCTGTTTCCTGTGTGAAATTGTTATCCG
CTCACAATTCCACACAACATACGAGCCGGAAGCATAAAGTGTAAAGCCTGGGGTGCCTAATGAGTGAGCT
AACTCACATTAATTGCGTTGCGCTCACTGCCCGCTTTCCAGTCGGGAAACCTGTCGTGCCAGCTGCATTA
ATGAATCGGCCAACGCGCGGGGAGAGGCGGTTTGCGTATTGGGCGCTCTTCCGCTTCCTCGCTCACTGAC
TCGCTGCGCTCGGTCGTTCGGCTGCGGCGAGCGGTATCAGCTCACTCAAAGGCGGTAATACGGTTATCCA
CAGAATCAGGGGATAACGCAGGAAAGAACATGTGAGCAAAAGGCCAGCAAAAGGCCAGGAACCGTAAAAA
GGCCGCGTTGCTGGCGTTTTTCCATAGGCTCCGCCCCCCTGACGAGCATCACAAAAATCGACGCTCAAGT
CAGAGGTGGCGAAACCCGACAGGACTATAAAGATACCAGGCGTTTCCCCCTGGAAGCTCCCTCGTGCGCT
CTCCTGTTCCGACCCTGCCGCTTACCGGATACCTGTCCGCCTTTCTCCCTTCGGGAAGCGTGGCGCTTTC
TCATAGCTCACGCTGTAGGTATCTCAGTTCGGTGTAGGTCGTTCGCTCCAAGCTGGGCTGTGTGCACGAA
CCCCCCGTTCAGCCCGACCGCTGCGCCTTATCCGGTAACTATCGTCTTGAGTCCAACCCGGTAAGACACG
ACTTATCGCCACTGGCAGCAGCCACTGGTAACAGGATTAGCAGAGCGAGGTATGTAGGCGGTGCTACAGA
GTTCTTGAAGTGGTGGCCTAACTACGGCTACACTAGAAGAACAGTATTTGGTATCTGCGCTCTGCTGAAG
CCAGTTACCTTCGGAAAAAGAGTTGGTAGCTCTTGATCCGGCAAACAAACCACCGCTGGTAGCGGTTTTT
TTGTTTGCAAGCAGCAGATTACGCGCAGAAAAAAAGGATCTCAAGAAGATCCTTTGATCTTTTCTACGGG
GTCTGACGCTCAGTGGAACGAAAACTCACGTTAAGGGATTTTGGTCATGAGATTATCAAAAAGGATCTTC
ACCTAGATCCTTTTAAATTAAAAATGAAGTTTTAAATCAATCTAAAGTATATATGAGTAAACTTGGTCTG
ACAGTTACCAATGCTTAATCAGTGAGGCACCTATCTCAGCGATCTGTCTATTTCGTTCATCCATAGTTGC
CTGACTCCCCGTCGTGTAGATAACTACGATACGGGAGGGCTTACCATCTGGCCCCAGTGCTGCAATGATA
CCGCGAGACCCACGCTCACCGGCTCCAGATTTATCAGCAATAAACCAGCCAGCCGGAAGGGCCGAGCGCA
GAAGTGGTCCTGCAACTTTATCCGCCTCCATCCAGTCTATTAATTGTTGCCGGGAAGCTAGAGTAAGTAG
TTCGCCAGTTAATAGTTTGCGCAACGTTGTTGCCATTGCTACAGGCATCGTGGTGTCACGCTCGTCGTTT
GGTATGGCTTCATTCAGCTCCGGTTCCCAACGATCAAGGCGAGTTACATGATCCCCCATGTTGTGCAAAA
AAGCGGTTAGCTCCTTCGGTCCTCCGATCGTTGTCAGAAGTAAGTTGGCCGCAGTGTTATCACTCATGGT
TATGGCAGCACTGCATAATTCTCTTACTGTCATGCCATCCGTAAGATGCTTTTCTGTGACTGGTGAGTAC
TCAACCAAGTCATTCTGAGAATAGTGTATGCGGCGACCGA
