>Addgene plasmid #70009 | pER-eZinCh-2 | addgene partial sequence | sequence record 127755 | CMV-F 5'-CGCAAATGGGCGGTAGGCGTG-3'
CTATATAAGCAGAGCTCTCTGGCTAACTAGAGAACCCACTGCTTACTGGCTTATCGAAATTAATACGACT
CACTATAGGGAGACCCAAGCTGGCTAGCATGGCCCTGTGGATGCGCCTCCTGCCCCTGCTGGCGCTGCTG
GCCCTCTGGGGACCTGACCCAGCCGCAGCCGAATTCATGGTGAGCAAGGGCGAGGAGCTGTTCACCGGGG
TGGTGCCCATCCTGGTCGAGCTGGACGGCGACGTAAACGGCCACAAGTTCAGCGTGTCCGGCGAGGGCGA
GGGCGATGCCACCTACGGCAAGCTGACCCTGAAGTTCATCTGCACCACCGGTAAGCTGCCCGTGCCCTGG
CCCACCCTCGTGACCACCCTGACCTGGGGCGTGCAGTGCTTCGCCCGCTACCCCGACCACATGAAGCAGC
ACGACTTCTTCAAGTCCGCCATGCCCGAAGGCTACGTCCAGGAGCGCACCATCTTCTTCAAGGACGACGG
CAACTACAAGACCCGCGCCGAGGTGAAGTTCGAGGGCGACACCCTGGTGAACCGCATCGAGCTGAAGGGC
ATCGACTTCAAGGAGGACGGCAACATCCTGGGGCACAAGCTGGAGTACAACGCCATCAGCGACAACGTCT
ATATCACCGCCGACAAGCAGAAGAACGGCATCAAGGCCAACTTCAAGATCCGCCACAACATCGAGGACGG
CAGCGTGCAGCTCGCCGACCACTACCAGCAGAACACCCCCATCGGCGACGGCCCCGTGCTGCTGCCCGAC
AACCACTACCTGAGCACCCAGTCCCACCTGTGCAAAGACCCCAACGAGAAGCGCGATCACATGGTCCTGC
TGGAGTTCGTGACCGCCGCCGGGATCACTCTCGGCATGGACGAGCTGTACAAGTCCGGAGGCGGCGAGCT
CATTCGTGGCGGATCCGGCGGAAGCGGCGGATCCGGCGGTAGCGGCGGATCCGGCGGCTCCGGCGGATCC
GGCGGCAGCGGCGGATCCGGTGGAAGCGGTGGATCCGGTGGTAGCGGTGGATCCGGTGGAAGCGGTGGAT
CCGGTGGTAGCGGTGGATCCGGGG
