>Addgene plasmid #70009 | pER-eZinCh-2 | addgene partial sequence | sequence record 127757 | BGH-rev 5'-TAGAAGGCACAGTCGAGG-3'
GGGCCCTTACAGCTCGTCCTTGTCGACCTTGTACAGCTCGTCCATGCCGAGAGTGATCCCGGCGGCGGTC
ACGAACTCCAGCAGGACCATGTGATCGCGCTTCTCGTTGGGGTCTTTGCACAGGTGGGACTGGTAGCTCA
GGTAGTGGTTGTCGGGCAGCAGCACGGGGCCGTCGCCGATGGGGGTGTTCTGCTGGTAGTGGTCGGCGAG
CTGCACGCTGCCGTCCTCGATGTTGTGGCGGATCTTGAAGTTCACCTTGATGCCGTTCTTCTGCTTGTCG
GCCATGATATAGACGTTGTGGCTGTTGTAGTTGTACTCAAGCTTGTGCCCCAGGATGTTGCCGTCCTCCT
TGAAGTCGATGCCCTTCAGCTCGATGCGGTTCACCAGGGTGTCGCCCTCGAACTTCACCTCGGCGCGGGT
CTTGTAGTTGCCGTCGTCCTTGAAGAAGATGGTGCGCTCCTGGACGTAGCCTTCGGGCATGGCGGACTTG
AAGAAGTCGTGCTGCTTCATGTGGTCGGGGTAGCGGGCGAAGCACATCAGGCCGTAGCCGAAGGTGGTCA
CGAGGGTGGGCCAGGGCACGGGCAGCTTGCCGGTGGTGCAGATGAACTTCAGGGTCAGCTTGCCGTAGGT
GGCATCGCCCTCGCCCTCGCCGGACACGCTGAACTTGTGGCCGTTTACGTCGCCGTCCAGCTCGACCAGG
ATGGGCACCACCCCGGTGAACAGCTCCTCGCCCTTGCTCACCATGGGTACCGAGCCCCGCGGACCCCCGG
ATCCACCGCTACCACCGGATCCACCGCTTCCACCGGATCCACCGCTACCACCGGATCCACCGCTTCCACC
GGATCCGCCGCTGCCGCCGGATCCGCCGGAGCCGCCGGATCCGCCGCTACCGCCGGATCCGCCGCTTCCG
CCGGATCCGCCACGAATGAGCTCGCCGCCTCCGGACTTGTACAGCTCGTCCATGCCGAGAGTGATCCCGG
CGGCGGTCACGAACTCCAGCAGGACCATGTGATCGCGCTTCTCGTTGGGGTCTT
